>Addgene plasmid #107730 | pSpCas9_BB_2A-GFP_MAPRE3-gRNA#2 | depositor partial sequence | sequence record 203344 | Primer used for sequencing gRNA insertion site : ACGATACAAGGCTGTTAGAGAG
GATGAGATACTTGACTGTAACACAAAGATATTAGTACAAAATACGTGACGTAGAAAGTAATAATTTCTTG
GGTAGTTTGCAGTTTTAAAATTATGTTTTAAAATGGACTATCATATGCTTACCGTAACTTGAAAGTATTT
CGATTTCTTGGCTTTATATATCTTGTGGAAAGGACGAAACACCGTCGCCATGATATGCTTGCATGTTTTA
GAGCTAGAAATAGCAAGTTAAAATAAGGCTAGTCCGTTATCAACTTGAAAAAGTGGCACCGAGTCGGTGC
TTTTTTGTTTTAGAGCTAGAAATAGCAAGTTAAAATAAGGCTAGTCCGTTTTTAGCGCGTGCGCCAATTC
TGCAGACAAATGGCTCTAGAGGTACCCGTTACATAACTTACGGTAAATGGCCCGCCTGGCTGACCGCCCA
ACGACCCCCGCCCATTGACGTCAATAGTAACGCCAATAGGGACTTTCCATTGACGTCAATGGGTGGAGTA
TTTACGGTAAACTGCCCACTTGGCAGTACATCAAGTGTATCATATGCCAAGTACGCCCCCTATTGACGTC
AATGACGGTAAATGGCCCGCCTGGCATTGTGCCCAGTACATGACCTTATGGGACTTTCCTACTTGGCAGT
ACATCTACGTATTAGTCATCGCTATTACCATGGTCGAGGTGAGCCCCACGTTCTGCTTCACTCTCCCCAT
CTCCCCCCCCTCCCCACCCCCAATTTTGTATTTATTTATTTTTTAATTATTTTGTGCAGCGATGGGGGCG
GGGGGGGGGGGGGGGGGCCC
