[The description below was written by a language model from this plasmid's Addgene catalogue record.]
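Description:
pSpCas9_BB_2A-GFP_MAPRE3-gRNA#2 is a mammalian expression plasmid of about 9.3 kb for CRISPR/Cas9 knockout of EB3, the microtubule end-binding protein encoded by human MAPRE3. It is built on the all-in-one pSpCas9(BB)-2A-GFP backbone, which, as its name indicates, supplies Streptococcus pyogenes Cas9 joined through a 2A self-cleaving peptide to GFP, so that the nuclease and the fluorescent reporter come from one transcript as separate proteins. In bacteria it is maintained as a high-copy plasmid under ampicillin selection. The record does not state the promoter driving Cas9-2A-GFP or the origin of replication, and no feature table was provided.

The specific insert is a 20-nucleotide guide sequence, designated gRNA #2, directed against exon 1 of MAPRE3. It was ligated into the backbone's BbsI cloning sites, which are destroyed in the process, placing the spacer downstream of a U6 promoter. U6 is an RNA polymerase III promoter well suited to short, precisely initiated transcripts, and in this backbone design the spacer is expressed fused to the guide RNA scaffold. Replacing the small BbsI stuffer with the guide accounts for the near-identical size of backbone and final plasmid.

After transfection into human cells, the guide directs Cas9 to cut early in the MAPRE3 coding region, where error-prone repair can introduce frameshifting indels that disrupt EB3 expression. GFP co-expression marks transfected cells and can be used to enrich them, for example by sorting. The plasmid comes from work on light-controlled microtubule dynamics involving EB1 photodissociation, and the "#2" label suggests it is one of several MAPRE3 guides.
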