Addgene plasmid #107730: pSpCas9_BB_2A-GFP_MAPRE3-gRNA#2
Purpose: Knock out of EB3 in human cells by CRISPR/Cas9
Depositing lab: Torsten Wittmann. Depositing organization: University of California, San Francisco (UCSF). Publication: Local control of intracellular microtubule dynamics by EB1 photodissociation. van Haren J, Charafeddine RA, Ettinger A, Wang H, Hahn KM, Wittmann T. Nat Cell Biol. 2018 Jan 29. pii: 10.1038/s41556-017-0028-5. doi: 10.1038/s41556-017-0028-5. PubMed 29379139.
Backbone
  Vector backbone: pSpCas9(BB)-2A-GFP (Addgene #48138)
  Backbone manufacturer: Feng Zhang Lab
  Backbone size w/o insert (bp): 9288
  Total vector size (bp): 9291
  Vector type: Mammalian Expression
Growth in bacteria
  Bacterial resistance: Ampicillin, 100 μg/mL
  Growth temperature: 37°C
  Growth strain: DH5alpha
  Copy number: High Copy
Gene/Insert
  Gene/Insert name: MAPRE3 gRNA #2 (targets Exon 1) (alt name: EB3)
  gRNA/shRNA sequence: TCGCCATGATATGCTTGCAT
  Species: H. sapiens (human)
  GenBank ID: NM_001303050.1
  Entrez Gene: MAPRE3 (a.k.a. EB3, EBF3, EBF3-S, RP3)
  Promoter: U6
  Cloning method: Restriction Enzyme; 5′ cloning site BbsI (destroyed during cloning); 3′ cloning site BbsI (destroyed during cloning)
  Sequencing primers: 5′ ACGATACAAGGCTGTTAGAGAG
Terms and licenses: Academic/Nonprofit Terms; Industry Terms: Not Available to Industry
Depositor comments: For a detailed protocol on knocking out EB1 in human cell lines by CRISPR/Cas9, see our protocol on "Protocol Exchange" (doi and link can be found below) For rapidly cloning gRNA sequences into pSpCAS9(BB)-2a-GFP in a single RE digestion/ ligation step, see support protocol 3 Generation of cell lines with light-controlled microtubule dynamics Torsten Wittmann & Jeffrey van Haren Protocol Exchange (2018) doi:10.1038/protex.2017.155 https://www.nature.com/protocolexchange/protocols/6427
How to cite: pSpCas9_BB_2A-GFP_MAPRE3-gRNA#2 was a gift from Torsten Wittmann (Addgene plasmid # 107730 ; http://n2t.net/addgene:107730 ; RRID:Addgene_107730)
